Addgene plasmid #68454: TOPO CMV
Purpose: TOPO construct expressing CMV for generation of GMAP-compatible promoter
Depositing lab: Tyler Jacks. Depositing organization: Massachusetts Institute of Technology. Publication: A Modular Assembly Platform for Rapid Generation of DNA Constructs. Akama-Garren EH, Joshi NS, Tammela T, Chang GP, Wagner BL, Lee DY, Rideout Iii WM, Papagiannakopoulos T, Xue W, Jacks T. Sci Rep. 2016 Feb 18;6:16836. doi: 10.1038/srep16836. PubMed 26887506.
Backbone
  Vector backbone: TOPO 1-4
  Backbone size w/o insert (bp): 3519
  Vector type: Bacterial Expression ; GMAP
Growth in bacteria
  Bacterial resistance: Kanamycin, 50 μg/mL
  Growth temperature: 37°C
  Growth strain: Stbl3
  Copy number: Unknown
Gene/Insert
  Gene/Insert name: Cytomegalovirus Immediate-Early Promoter (alt name: CMV)
  Insert size (bp): 655
  Promoter: Plac
  Cloning method: Gibson Cloning
  Sequencing primers: 5′ GATCAGTGTGAGGGAGTGTAAAGCTGGTTT; 3′ CCGCTTAAGCTGTAGCGCTAATGTCGGGTC
Terms and licenses: Academic/Nonprofit Terms; Industry Terms: Not Available to Industry
How to cite: TOPO CMV was a gift from Tyler Jacks (Addgene plasmid # 68454 ; http://n2t.net/addgene:68454 ; RRID:Addgene_68454)
