[The description below was written by a language model from this plasmid's Addgene catalogue record and pLannotate feature annotations shown in this document.]
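Description:
TOPO CMV is a small bacterial cloning plasmid that serves as a parts donor for the GMAP modular assembly platform, holding the human cytomegalovirus immediate-early promoter as a reusable promoter module. The catalogue lists a 3,519 bp "TOPO 1-4" backbone carrying a 655 bp insert introduced by Gibson cloning, and the depositor's full sequence is 4,230 nt. The plasmid replicates in E. coli from a high-copy ColE1/pUC-type origin. It is selected with kanamycin through the Tn5-derived NeoR/KanR aminoglycoside phosphotransferase gene. A BleoR (Sh ble) coding sequence behind a fragment of the AmpR promoter is also annotated, although the record names only kanamycin as the selection.

The annotated backbone resembles a TOPO-style cloning vector. A lac promoter with its CAP binding site and lac operator lies upstream of the cloning region, which is flanked by SP6 and T7 phage promoters. Downstream sit fragments of lacZα and ccdB, which in such vectors typically provide negative selection against plasmids that lack an insert. Between the phage promoters lie the CMV enhancer and CMV promoter, followed by a very short match to a truncated HIV-1 5' LTR. That match may reflect the source from which the promoter was amplified, but the record does not say. "Plac" is listed as the promoter only because it is the backbone's bacterial promoter. The CMV element is itself the cargo rather than an expressed gene, and no coding sequence is placed under its control here. The plasmid is intended as a sequence-verified template for generating a GMAP-compatible CMV promoter fragment, which can then be assembled with other modules into mammalian expression constructs.
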