Features (pLannotate 1.2.2; 17 found; start..end, strand, type, name):
      2..94      +  CDS            lacI (fragment): lac repressor; lacI; The lac repressor binds to the lac operator to inhibit transcription in E. coli. This inhibition can be relieved by adding lactose or isopropyl-β-D-thiogalactopyranoside (IPTG).
    107..128     +  protein_bind   CAP binding site: CAP binding activates transcription in the presence of cAMP. E. coli catabolite activator protein
    143..173     +  promoter       lac promoter: promoter for the E. coli lac operon
    181..197     +  protein_bind   lac operator: The lac repressor binds to the lac operator to inhibit transcription in E. coli. This inhibition can be relieved by adding lactose or isopropyl-β-D-thiogalactopyranoside (IPTG). lac repressor encoded by lacI
    239..257     +  promoter       SP6 promoter: promoter for bacteriophage SP6 RNA polymerase
    365..744     +  enhancer       CMV enhancer: human cytomegalovirus immediate early enhancer
    745..948     +  promoter       CMV promoter: human cytomegalovirus (CMV) immediate early promoter
    944..977     +  LTR            5' LTR (truncated) (fragment): truncated 5' long terminal repeat (LTR) from HIV-1
   1118..1136    -  promoter       T7 promoter: promoter for bacteriophage T7 RNA polymerase
   1139..1286    +  CDS            lacZα (fragment): LacZα fragment of β-galactosidase; lacZ fragment
   1296..1599    +  CDS            ccdB (fragment): CcdB, a bacterial toxin that poisons DNA gyrase; ccdB; Plasmids containing the ccdB gene cannot be propagated in standard E. coli strains.
   1647..1916    +  CDS            tnpA (fragment): TN5P_ECOLX - Also known as tnp. Experimental evidence at protein level: Swiss-Prot protein existence level 1. Mediates transposition of transposon Tn5 by a 'cut and paste' mechanism. First, the monomeric transposase binds the 19 bp inverted DNA repeats flanking the transposon. Then, dimerization of the DNA- bound transposase creates a synaptic DNA complex. After nicking of the first DNA strand, excision of the transposon proceeds through a series of intermediates. The transposase then mediates the insertion of the transposon at a new site by strand transfer. The activity of the wild- type tran
   1948..2742    +  CDS            NeoR/KanR: aminoglycoside phosphotransferase from Tn5; aph(3')-II (or nptII); confers resistance to neomycin, kanamycin, and G418 (Geneticin®)
   2763..2814    -  misc_feature   bom (fragment): basis of mobility region from pBR322
   2841..2929    +  promoter       AmpR promoter (fragment): bla
   2949..3323    +  CDS            BleoR: antibiotic-binding protein; Sh ble from Streptoalloteichus hindustanus; confers resistance to bleomycin, phleomycin, and Zeocin™
   3461..4049    +  rep_origin     ori: high-copy-number ColE1/pMB1/pBR322/pUC origin of replication
>Addgene plasmid #68454 | TOPO CMV | depositor full sequence | sequence record 128095 | Full plasmid sequence
AGCGCCCAATACGCAAACCGCCTCTCCCCGCGCGTTGGCCGATTCATTAATGCAGCTGGCACGACAGGTT
TCCCGACTGGAAAGCGGGCAGTGAGCGCAACGCAATTAATGTGAGTTAGCTCACTCATTAGGCACCCCAG
GCTTTACACTTTATGCTTCCGGCTCGTATGTTGTGTGGAATTGTGAGCGGATAACAATTTCACACAGGAA
ACAGCTATGACCATGATTACGCCAAGCTATTTAGGTGACACTATAGAATACTCAAGCTATGCATCAAGCT
TGGTACCGAGCTCGGATCAGTGTGAGGGAGTGTAAAGCTGGTTTTTTGCGCTGCTTCGCGATGTACGGGC
CAGATATACGCGTTGACATTGATTATTGACTAGTTATTAATAGTAATCAATTACGGGGTCATTAGTTCAT
AGCCCATATATGGAGTTCCGCGTTACATAACTTACGGTAAATGGCCCGCCTGGCTGACCGCCCAACGACC
CCCGCCCATTGACGTCAATAATGACGTATGTTCCCATAGTAACGCCAATAGGGACTTTCCATTGACGTCA
ATGGGTGGAGTATTTACGGTAAACTGCCCACTTGGCAGTACATCAAGTGTATCATATGCCAAGTACGCCC
CCTATTGACGTCAATGACGGTAAATGGCCCGCCTGGCATTATGCCCAGTACATGACCTTATGGGACTTTC
CTACTTGGCAGTACATCTACGTATTAGTCATCGCTATTACCATGGTGATGCGGTTTTGGCAGTACATCAA
TGGGCGTGGATAGCGGTTTGACTCACGGGGATTTCCAAGTCTCCACCCCATTGACGTCAATGGGAGTTTG
TTTTGGCACCAAAATCAACGGGACTTTCCAAAATGTCGTAACAACTCCGCCCCATTGACGCAAATGGGCG
GTAGGCGTGTACGGTGGGAGGTCTATATAAGCAGAGCTCTCTGGCTAACTAGAGAACCCACTGCTTACTG
GCTTATCGAAATTGACCCGACATTAGCGCTACAGCTTAAGCGGGATCCACTAGTAACGGCCGCCAGTGTG
CTGGAATTCTGCAGATATCCATCACACTGGCGGCCGCTCGAGCATGCATCTAGAGGGCCCAATTCGCCCT
ATAGTGAGTCGTATTACAATTCACTGGCCGTCGTTTTACAACGTCGTGACTGGGAAAACCCTGGCGTTAC
CCAACTTAATCGCCTTGCAGCACATCCCCCTTTCGCCAGCTGGCGTAATAGCGAAGAGGCCCGCACCGAT
CGCCCTTCCCAACAGTTGCGCAGCCTATACGTACGGCAGTTTAAGGTTTACACCTATAAAAGAGAGAGCC
GTTATCGTCTGTTTGTGGATGTACAGAGTGATATTATTGACACGCCGGGGCGACGGATGGTGATCCCCCT
GGCCAGTGCACGTCTGCTGTCAGATAAAGTCTCCCGTGAACTTTACCCGGTGGTGCATATCGGGGATGAA
AGCTGGCGCATGATGACCACCGATATGGCCAGTGTGCCGGTCTCCGTTATCGGGGAAGAAGTGGCTGATC
TCAGCCACCGCGAAAATGACATCAAAAACGCCATTAACCTGATGTTCTGGGGAATATAAATGTCAGGCAT
GAGATTATCAAAAAGGATCTTCACCTAGATCCTTTTCACGTAGAAAGCCAGTCCGCAGAAACGGTGCTGA
CCCCGGATGAATGTCAGCTACTGGGCTATCTGGACAAGGGAAAACGCAAGCGCAAAGAGAAAGCAGGTAG
CTTGCAGTGGGCTTACATGGCGATAGCTAGACTGGGCGGTTTTATGGACAGCAAGCGAACCGGAATTGCC
AGCTGGGGCGCCCTCTGGTAAGGTTGGGAAGCCCTGCAAAGTAAACTGGATGGCTTTCTCGCCGCCAAGG
ATCTGATGGCGCAGGGGATCAAGCTCTGATCAAGAGACAGGATGAGGATCGTTTCGCATGATTGAACAAG
ATGGATTGCACGCAGGTTCTCCGGCCGCTTGGGTGGAGAGGCTATTCGGCTATGACTGGGCACAACAGAC
AATCGGCTGCTCTGATGCCGCCGTGTTCCGGCTGTCAGCGCAGGGGCGCCCGGTTCTTTTTGTCAAGACC
GACCTGTCCGGTGCCCTGAATGAACTGCAAGACGAGGCAGCGCGGCTATCGTGGCTGGCCACGACGGGCG
TTCCTTGCGCAGCTGTGCTCGACGTTGTCACTGAAGCGGGAAGGGACTGGCTGCTATTGGGCGAAGTGCC
GGGGCAGGATCTCCTGTCATCTCACCTTGCTCCTGCCGAGAAAGTATCCATCATGGCTGATGCAATGCGG
CGGCTGCATACGCTTGATCCGGCTACCTGCCCATTCGACCACCAAGCGAAACATCGCATCGAGCGAGCAC
GTACTCGGATGGAAGCCGGTCTTGTCGATCAGGATGATCTGGACGAAGAGCATCAGGGGCTCGCGCCAGC
CGAACTGTTCGCCAGGCTCAAGGCGAGCATGCCCGACGGCGAGGATCTCGTCGTGACCCATGGCGATGCC
TGCTTGCCGAATATCATGGTGGAAAATGGCCGCTTTTCTGGATTCATCGACTGTGGCCGGCTGGGTGTGG
CGGACCGCTATCAGGACATAGCGTTGGCTACCCGTGATATTGCTGAAGAGCTTGGCGGCGAATGGGCTGA
CCGCTTCCTCGTGCTTTACGGTATCGCCGCTCCCGATTCGCAGCGCATCGCCTTCTATCGCCTTCTTGAC
GAGTTCTTCTGAATTATTAACGCTTACAATTTCCTGATGCGGTATTTTCTCCTTACGCATCTGTGCGGTA
TTTCACACCGCATACAGGTGGCACTTTTCGGGGAAATGTGCGCGGAACCCCTATTTGTTTATTTTTCTAA
ATACATTCAAATATGTATCCGCTCATGAGACAATAACCCTGATAAATGCTTCAATAATAGCACGTGAGGA
GGGCCACCATGGCCAAGTTGACCAGTGCCGTTCCGGTGCTCACCGCGCGCGACGTCGCCGGAGCGGTCGA
GTTCTGGACCGACCGGCTCGGGTTCTCCCGGGACTTCGTGGAGGACGACTTCGCCGGTGTGGTCCGGGAC
GACGTGACCCTGTTCATCAGCGCGGTCCAGGACCAGGTGGTGCCGGACAACACCCTGGCCTGGGTGTGGG
TGCGCGGCCTGGACGAGCTGTACGCCGAGTGGTCGGAGGTCGTGTCCACGAACTTCCGGGACGCCTCCGG
GCCGGCCATGACCGAGATCGGCGAGCAGCCGTGGGGGCGGGAGTTCGCCCTGCGCGACCCGGCCGGCAAC
TGCGTGCACTTCGTGGCCGAGGAGCAGGACTGACACGTGCTAAAACTTCATTTTTAATTTAAAAGGATCT
AGGTGAAGATCCTTTTTGATAATCTCATGACCAAAATCCCTTAACGTGAGTTTTCGTTCCACTGAGCGTC
AGACCCCGTAGAAAAGATCAAAGGATCTTCTTGAGATCCTTTTTTTCTGCGCGTAATCTGCTGCTTGCAA
ACAAAAAAACCACCGCTACCAGCGGTGGTTTGTTTGCCGGATCAAGAGCTACCAACTCTTTTTCCGAAGG
TAACTGGCTTCAGCAGAGCGCAGATACCAAATACTGTCCTTCTAGTGTAGCCGTAGTTAGGCCACCACTT
CAAGAACTCTGTAGCACCGCCTACATACCTCGCTCTGCTAATCCTGTTACCAGTGGCTGCTGCCAGTGGC
GATAAGTCGTGTCTTACCGGGTTGGACTCAAGACGATAGTTACCGGATAAGGCGCAGCGGTCGGGCTGAA
CGGGGGGTTCGTGCACACAGCCCAGCTTGGAGCGAACGACCTACACCGAACTGAGATACCTACAGCGTGA
GCTATGAGAAAGCGCCACGCTTCCCGAAGGGAGAAAGGCGGACAGGTATCCGGTAAGCGGCAGGGTCGGA
ACAGGAGAGCGCACGAGGGAGCTTCCAGGGGGAAACGCCTGGTATCTTTATAGTCCTGTCGGGTTTCGCC
ACCTCTGACTTGAGCGTCGATTTTTGTGATGCTCGTCAGGGGGGCGGAGCCTATGGAAAAACGCCAGCAA
CGCGGCCTTTTTACGGTTCCTGGCCTTTTGCTGGCCTTTTGCTCACATGTTCTTTCCTGCGTTATCCCCT
GATTCTGTGGATAACCGTATTACCGCCTTTGAGTGAGCTGATACCGCTCGCCGCAGCCGAACGACCGAGC
GCAGCGAGTCAGTGAGCGAGGAAGCGGAAG
