>Addgene plasmid #68454 | TOPO CMV | addgene partial sequence | sequence record 123027 | pBR322ori-F 5'-GGGAAACGCCTGGTATCTTT-3'
CTCTGACTTGAGCGTCGATTTTTGTGATGCTCGTCAGGGGGGCGGAGCCTATGGAAAAACGCCAGCAACG
CGGCCTTTTTACGGTTCCTGGCCTTTTGCTGGCCTTTTGCTCACATGTTCTTTCCTGCGTTATCCCCTGA
TTCTGTGGATAACCGTATTACCGCCTTTGAGTGAGCTGATACCGCTCGCCGCAGCCGAACGACCGAGCGC
AGCGAGTCAGTGAGCGAGGAAGCGGAAGAGCGCCCAATACGCAAACCGCCTCTCCCCGCGCGTTGGCCGA
TTCATTAATGCAGCTGGCACGACAGGTTTCCCGACTGGAAAGCGGGCAGTGAGCGCAACGCAATTAATGT
GAGTTAGCTCACTCATTAGGCACCCCAGGCTTTACACTTTATGCTTCCGGCTCGTATGTTGTGTGGAATT
GTGAGCGGATAACAATTTCACACAGGAAACAGCTATGACCATGATTACGCCAAGCTATTTAGGTGACACT
ATAGAATACTCAAGCTATGCATCAAGCTTGGTACCGAGCTCGGATCAGTGTGAGGGAGTGTAAAGCTGGT
TTTTTGCGCTGCTTCGCGATGTACGGGCCAGATATACGCGTTGACATTGATTATTGACTAGTTATTAATA
GTAATCAATTACGGGGTCATTAGTTCATAGCCCATATATGGAGTTCCGCGTTACATAACTTACGGTAAAT
GGCCCGCCTGGCTGACCGCCCAACGACCCCCGCCCATTGACGTCAATAATGACGTATGTTCCCATAGTAA
CGCCAATAGGGACTTTCCATTGACGTCAATGGGTGGAGTATTTACGGTAAACTGCCCACTTGGCAGTACA
TCAAGTGTATCATATGCCAAGTACGCCCCCTATTGACGTCAATGACGGTAAATGGCCCGCCTGGCATTAT
GCCCAGTACATGACCTTATGGGACTTTCCTACTTGGCAGTACATCTACGTATTAGTCATCGCTATTACCA
TGGTGATGCGGTTTTGGCAGTACATCAATGGGCGTGGATAGCGGTTTGACTCACGGGGATTTCCAAGTCC
