>Addgene plasmid #68454 | TOPO CMV | addgene partial sequence | sequence record 123028 | ccdb-rev 5'-ATATGCACCACCGGGTAAAG-3'
GCAGACGTGCACTGGCCAGGGGGATCACCATCCGTCGCCCCGGCGTGTCAATAATATCACTCTGTACATC
CACAAACAGACGATAACGGCTCTCTCTTTTATAGGTGTAAACCTTAAACTGCCGTACGTATAGGCTGCGC
AACTGTTGGGAAGGGCGATCGGTGCGGGCCTCTTCGCTATTACGCCAGCTGGCGAAAGGGGGATGTGCTG
CAAGGCGATTAAGTTGGGTAACGCCAGGGTTTTCCCAGTCACGACGTTGTAAAACGACGGCCAGTGAATT
GTAATACGACTCACTATAGGGCGAATTGGGCCCTCTAGATGCATGCTCGAGCGGCCGCCAGTGTGATGGA
TATCTGCAGAATTCCAGCACACTGGCGGCCGTTACTAGTGGATCCCGCTTAAGCTGTAGCGCTAATGTCG
GGTCAATTTCGATAAGCCAGTAAGCAGTGGGTTCTCTAGTTAGCCAGAGAGCTCTGCTTATATAGACCTC
CCACCGTACACGCCTACCGCCCATTTGCGTCAATGGGGCGGAGTTGTTACGACATTTTGGAAAGTCCCGT
TGATTTTGGTGCCAAAACAAACTCCCATTGACGTCAATGGGGTGGAGACTTGGAAATCCCCGTGAGTCAA
ACCGCTATCCACGCCCATTGATGTACTGCCAAAACCGCATCACCATGGTAATAGCGATGACTAATACGTA
GATGTACTGCCAAGTAGGAAAGTCCCATAAGGTCATGTACTGGGCATAATGCCAGGCGGGCCATTTACCG
TCATTGACGTCAATAGGGGGCGTACTTGGCATATGATACACTTGATGTACTGCCAAGTGGGCAGTTTACC
GTAAATACTCCACCCATTGACGTCAATGGAAAGTCCCTATTGGCGTTACTATGGGAACATACGTCATTAT
TGACGTCAATGGGCGGGGGTCGTTGGGCGGTCAGCCAGGCGGGCCATTTACCGTAAGTTATGTAACGCGG
AACTCC
